Addgene plasmid #116564: pHAGE-PIK3CD-C416R
Purpose: Lentiviral expression of PIK3CD C416R
Depositing lab: Gordon Mills & Kenneth Scott. Depositing organization: Baylor College of Medicine. Publication: Systematic Functional Annotation of Somatic Mutations in Cancer. Ng PK, Li J, Jeong KJ, Shao S, Chen H, Tsang YH, Sengupta S, Wang Z, Bhavana VH, Tran R, Soewito S, Minussi DC, Moreno D, Kong K, Dogruluk T, Lu H, Gao J, Tokheim C, Zhou DC, Johnson AM, Zeng J, Ip CKM, Ju Z, Wester M, Yu S, Li Y, Vellano CP, Schultz N, Karchin R, Ding L, Lu Y, Cheung LWT, Chen K, Shaw KR, Meric-Bernstam F, Scott KL, Yi S, Sahni N, Liang H, Mills GB. Cancer Cell. 2018 Mar 12;33(3):450-462.e10. doi: 10.1016/j.ccell.2018.01.021. PubMed 29533785.
Backbone
  Vector backbone: pHAGE
  Vector type: Lentiviral
Growth in bacteria
  Bacterial resistance: Ampicillin, 100 μg/mL
  Growth temperature: 37°C
  Growth strain: Stbl3
  Copy number: High Copy
Gene/Insert
  Gene/Insert name: PIK3CD
  Species: H. sapiens (human)
  Mutation: C416R
  Entrez Gene: PIK3CD (a.k.a. APDS, IMD14, IMD14A, IMD14B, P110DELTA, PI3K, ROCHIS, p110D)
  Cloning method: Gateway Cloning
Terms and licenses: Academic/Nonprofit Terms; Industry Terms: Not Available to Industry
How to cite: pHAGE-PIK3CD-C416R was a gift from Gordon Mills & Kenneth Scott (Addgene plasmid # 116564 ; http://n2t.net/addgene:116564 ; RRID:Addgene_116564)
