[The description below was written by a language model from this plasmid's Addgene catalogue record and the feature table of its GenBank file.]
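Description:
pHAGE-PIK3CD-C416R is an 11.6 kb HIV-1-based lentiviral expression plasmid built on the pHAGE backbone, carrying human PIK3CD (the p110δ catalytic subunit of PI3K) with a C416R substitution. It is propagated in E. coli through a high-copy ColE1/pUC-type origin and selected with ampicillin via the bla gene; the record lists a recombination-deficient strain as the growth host, which is a common choice for plasmids containing repeated LTRs. The viral portion comprises a full-length LTR at the upstream end (annotated in the feature table as a 3' LTR, although it occupies the 5' position), the Psi packaging signal, the Rev response element for Rev-dependent nuclear export of the genomic RNA, the cPPT/CTS element, and a U3-deleted, self-inactivating 3' LTR that disables LTR-driven transcription after integration.

Between these elements, the human EF-1α promoter with its first intron drives constitutive expression. The PIK3CD open reading frame is not annotated as a feature, but the roughly 3.1 kb interval between the attB1 and attB2 sites, which remain from Gateway recombination, corresponds to the insert. Downstream lie T3 and T7 promoter sequences, an attB4 site and a V5 epitope tag; the record does not state whether the tag is fused in frame to the insert. An EMCV IRES then permits translation of puromycin N-acetyltransferase from the same transcript, linking puromycin selection of transduced mammalian cells to transgene expression, and a WPRE enhances transcript expression. The plasmid serves as a transfer vector for stable expression of this PIK3CD variant and comes from a study that systematically annotated the function of somatic cancer mutations.
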