LOCUS       Exported 11621 bp ds-DNA circular SYN 12-MAY-2021
DEFINITION  Lentiviral expression of PIK3CD C416R.
ACCESSION   .
VERSION     .
KEYWORDS    pHAGE-PIK3CD-C416R
SOURCE      synthetic DNA construct
  ORGANISM  synthetic DNA construct
REFERENCE   1 (bases 1 to 11621)
  AUTHORS   Ng PK, Li J, Jeong KJ, Shao S, Chen H, Tsang YH, Sengupta S, Wang Z,
            Bhavana VH, Tran R, Soewito S, Minussi DC, Moreno D, Kong K,
            Dogruluk T, Lu H, Gao J, Tokheim C, Zhou DC, Johnson AM, Zeng J, Ip
            CKM, Ju Z, Wester M, Yu S, Li Y, Vellano CP, Schultz N, Karchin R,
            Ding L, Lu Y, Cheung LWT, Chen K, Shaw KR, Meric-Bernstam F, Scott
            KL, Yi S, Sahni N, Liang H, Mills GB
  TITLE     Systematic Functional Annotation of Somatic Mutations in Cancer.
  JOURNAL   Cancer Cell. 2018 Mar 12;33(3):450-462.e10. doi:
            10.1016/j.ccell.2018.01.021.
  PUBMED    29533785
REFERENCE   2 (bases 1 to 11621)
  AUTHORS   .
  TITLE     Direct Submission
  JOURNAL   Exported May 12, 2021 from SnapGene Server 1.1.58
            http://www.snapgene.com
FEATURES             Location/Qualifiers
     source          1..11621
                     /organism="synthetic DNA construct"
                     /mol_type="other DNA"
     LTR             1..634
                     /label=3' LTR
                     /note="3' long terminal repeat (LTR) from HIV-1"
     misc_feature    681..806
                     /label=HIV-1 Psi
                     /note="packaging signal of human immunodeficiency virus
                     type 1"
     misc_feature    1303..1536
                     /label=RRE
                     /note="The Rev response element (RRE) of HIV-1 allows for
                     Rev-dependent mRNA export from the nucleus to the
                     cytoplasm."
     CDS             1721..1765
                     /codon_start=1
                     /product="antigenic peptide corresponding to amino acids
                     655 to 669 of the HIV envelope protein gp41 (Lutje Hulsik
                     et al., 2013)"
                     /label=gp41 peptide
                     /note="recognized by the 2H10 single-chain llama nanobody"
                     /translation="KNEQELLELDKWASL"
     misc_feature    2058..2175
                     /label=cPPT/CTS
                     /note="central polypurine tract and central termination
                     sequence of HIV-1"
     promoter        2223..3401
                     /label=EF-1-alpha promoter
                     /note="strong constitutive promoter for human elongation
                     factor EF-1-alpha"
     intron          2454..3392
                     /label=EF-1-alpha intron A
                     /note="intron upstream of the start codon of human
                     EF-1-alpha"
     primer_bind     3349..3369
                     /label=EF1a-F
                     /note="Human elongation factor-1a promoter, forward primer"
     protein_bind    3421..3445
                     /gene="mutant version of attB"
                     /label=attB1
                     /bound_moiety="BP Clonase(TM)"
                     /note="recombination site for the Gateway(R) BP reaction"
     protein_bind    complement(6581..6605)
                     /gene="mutant version of attB"
                     /label=attB2
                     /bound_moiety="BP Clonase(TM)"
                     /note="recombination site for the Gateway(R) BP reaction"
     promoter        6613..6631
                     /label=T3 promoter
                     /note="promoter for bacteriophage T3 RNA polymerase"
     primer_bind     complement(6656..6675)
                     /label=T7
                     /note="T7 promoter, forward primer"
     promoter        complement(6657..6675)
                     /label=T7 promoter
                     /note="promoter for bacteriophage T7 RNA polymerase"
     protein_bind    complement(6681..6701)
                     /gene="mutant version of attB"
                     /label=attB4
                     /bound_moiety="BP Clonase(TM)"
                     /note="core recombination site for the Gateway(R) BP
                     reaction"
     CDS             6755..6796
                     /codon_start=1
                     /product="epitope tag from simian virus 5"
                     /label=V5 tag
                     /translation="GKPIPNPLLGLDST"
     misc_feature    6817..7384
                     /label=IRES
                     /note="internal ribosome entry site (IRES) of the
                     encephalomyocarditis virus (EMCV)"
     misc_feature    6834..7386
                     /label=IRES
                     /note="internal ribosome entry site (IRES) of the
                     encephalomyocarditis virus (EMCV)"
     primer_bind     complement(6978..6995)
                     /label=IRES reverse
                     /note="IRES internal ribosome entry site, reverse primer.
                     Also called pCDH-rev"
     primer_bind     7205..7224
                     /label=IRES-F
                     /note="IRES internal ribosome entry site, forward primer"
     CDS             7398..7997
                     /codon_start=1
                     /gene="pac from Streptomyces alboniger"
                     /product="puromycin N-acetyltransferase"
                     /label=PuroR
                     /note="confers resistance to puromycin"
                     /translation="MTEYKPTVRLATRDDVPRAVRTLAAAFADYPATRHTVDPDRHIER
                     VTELQELFLTRVGLDIGKVWVADDGAAVAVWTTPESVEAGAVFAEIGPRMAELSGSRLA
                     AQQQMEGLLAPHRPKEPAWFLATVGVSPDHQGKGLGSAVVLPGVEAAERAGVPAFLETS
                     APRNLPFYERLGFTVTADVEVPEGPRTWCMTRKPGA"
     primer_bind     complement(7398..7417)
                     /label=Puro-R
                     /note="Puromycin resistance gene, reverse primer. Also
                     called puro-variant-R"
     primer_bind     7894..7914
                     /label=Puro-F
                     /note="Puromycin resistance gene, forward primer"
     misc_feature    8011..8599
                     /label=WPRE
                     /note="woodchuck hepatitis virus posttranscriptional
                     regulatory element"
     primer_bind     complement(8064..8084)
                     /label=WPRE-R
                     /note="WPRE, reverse primer"
     CDS             complement(8482..8493)
                     /codon_start=1
                     /product="Factor Xa recognition and cleavage site"
                     /label=Factor Xa site
                     /translation="IEGR"
     LTR             8674..8907
                     /label=3' LTR (Delta-U3)
                     /note="self-inactivating 3' long terminal repeat (LTR) from
                     HIV-1"
     primer_bind     complement(9026..9044)
                     /label=pBRforEco
                     /note="pBR322 vectors, upsteam of EcoRI site, forward
                     primer"
     promoter        9112..9216
                     /gene="bla"
                     /label=AmpR promoter
     CDS             9217..10077
                     /codon_start=1
                     /gene="bla"
                     /product="beta-lactamase"
                     /label=AmpR
                     /note="confers resistance to ampicillin, carbenicillin, and
                     related antibiotics"
                     /translation="MSIQHFRVALIPFFAAFCLPVFAHPETLVKVKDAEDQLGARVGYI
                     ELDLNSGKILESFRPEERFPMMSTFKVLLCGAVLSRVDAGQEQLGRRIHYSQNDLVEYS
                     PVTEKHLTDGMTVRELCSAAITMSDNTAANLLLTTIGGPKELTAFLHNMGDHVTRLDRW
                     EPELNEAIPNDERDTTMPVAMATTLRKLLTGELLTLASRQQLIDWMEADKVAGPLLRSA
                     LPAGWFIADKSGAGERGSRGIIAALGPDGKPSRIVVIYTTGSQATMDERNRQIAEIGAS
                     LIKHW"
     primer_bind     complement(9435..9454)
                     /label=Amp-R
                     /note="Ampicillin resistance gene, reverse primer"
     rep_origin      10248..10836
                     /direction=RIGHT
                     /label=ori
                     /note="high-copy-number ColE1/pMB1/pBR322/pUC origin of
                     replication"
     primer_bind     10737..10756
                     /label=pBR322ori-F
                     /note="pBR322 origin, forward primer"
     primer_bind     10990..11007
                     /label=L4440
                     /note="L4440 vector, forward primer"
     primer_bind     11099..11118
                     /label=SV40pro-F
                     /note="SV40 promoter/origin, forward primer"
     protein_bind    11247..11268
                     /label=CAP binding site
                     /bound_moiety="E. coli catabolite activator protein"
                     /note="CAP binding activates transcription in the presence
                     of cAMP."
     promoter        11283..11313
                     /label=lac promoter
                     /note="promoter for the E. coli lac operon"
     protein_bind    11321..11337
                     /label=lac operator
                     /bound_moiety="lac repressor encoded by lacI"
                     /note="The lac repressor binds to the lac operator to
                     inhibit transcription in E. coli. This inhibition can be
                     relieved by adding lactose or
                     isopropyl-beta-D-thiogalactopyranoside (IPTG)."
     primer_bind     11326..11348
                     /label=M13/pUC Reverse
                     /note="In lacZ gene"
     primer_bind     11345..11361
                     /label=M13 rev
                     /note="common sequencing primer, one of multiple similar
                     variants"
     primer_bind     11345..11361
                     /label=M13 Reverse
                     /note="In lacZ gene. Also called M13-rev"
     primer_bind     11411..11430
                     /label=EBV-rev
                     /note="SV40 polyA terminator, reverse primer"
ORIGIN
        1 tggaagggct aattcactcc caaagaagac aagatatcct tgatctgtgg atctaccaca
       61 cacaaggcta cttccctgat tagcagaact acacaccagg gccaggggtc agatatccac
      121 tgacctttgg atggtgctac aagctagtac cagttgagcc agataaggta gaagaggcca
      181 ataaaggaga gaacaccagc ttgttacacc ctgtgagcct gcatgggatg gatgacccgg
      241 agagagaagt gttagagtgg aggtttgaca gccgcctagc atttcatcac gtggcccgag
      301 agctgcatcc ggagtacttc aagaactgct gatatcgagc ttgctacaag ggactttccg
      361 ctggggactt tccagggagg cgtggcctgg gcgggactgg ggagtggcga gccctcagat
      421 cctgcatata agcagctgct ttttgcctgt actgggtctc tctggttaga ccagatctga
      481 gcctgggagc tctctggcta actagggaac ccactgctta agcctcaata aagcttgcct
      541 tgagtgcttc aagtagtgtg tgcccgtctg ttgtgtgact ctggtaacta gagatccctc
      601 agaccctttt agtcagtgtg gaaaatctct agcagtggcg cccgaacagg gacttgaaag
      661 cgaaagggaa accagaggag ctctctcgac gcaggactcg gcttgctgaa gcgcgcacgg
      721 caagaggcga ggggcggcga ctggtgagta cgccaaaaat tttgactagc ggaggctaga
      781 aggagagaga tgggtgcgag agcgtcagta ttaagcgggg gagaattaga tcgcgatggg
      841 aaaaaattcg gttaaggcca gggggaaaga aaaaatataa attaaaacat atagtatggg
      901 caagcaggga gctagaacga ttcgcagtta atcctggcct gttagaaaca tcagaaggct
      961 gtagacaaat actgggacag ctacaaccat cccttcagac aggatcagaa gaacttagat
     1021 cattatataa tacagtagca accctctatt gtgtgcatca aaggatagag ataaaagaca
     1081 ccaaggaagc tttagacaag atagaggaag agcaaaacaa aagtaagacc accgcacagc
     1141 aagcggccgg ccgctgatct tcagacctgg aggaggagat atgagggaca attggagaag
     1201 tgaattatat aaatataaag tagtaaaaat tgaaccatta ggagtagcac ccaccaaggc
     1261 aaagagaaga gtggtgcaga gagaaaaaag agcagtggga ataggagctt tgttccttgg
     1321 gttcttggga gcagcaggaa gcactatggg cgcagcgtca atgacgctga cggtacaggc
     1381 cagacaatta ttgtctggta tagtgcagca gcagaacaat ttgctgaggg ctattgaggc
     1441 gcaacagcat ctgttgcaac tcacagtctg gggcatcaag cagctccagg caagaatcct
     1501 ggctgtggaa agatacctaa aggatcaaca gctcctgggg atttggggtt gctctggaaa
     1561 actcatttgc accactgctg tgccttggaa tgctagttgg agtaataaat ctctggaaca
     1621 gatttggaat cacacgacct ggatggagtg ggacagagaa attaacaatt acacaagctt
     1681 aatacactcc ttaattgaag aatcgcaaaa ccagcaagaa aagaatgaac aagaattatt
     1741 ggaattagat aaatgggcaa gtttgtggaa ttggtttaac ataacaaatt ggctgtggta
     1801 tataaaatta ttcataatga tagtaggagg cttggtaggt ttaagaatag tttttgctgt
     1861 actttctata gtgaatagag ttaggcaggg atattcacca ttatcgtttc agacccacct
     1921 cccaaccccg aggggacccg acaggcccga aggaatagaa gaagaaggtg gagagagaga
     1981 cagagacaga tccattcgat tagtgaacgg atctcgacgg tatcgccgaa ttcacaaatg
     2041 gcagtattca tccacaattt taaaagaaaa ggggggattg gggggtacag tgcaggggaa
     2101 agaatagtag acataatagc aacagacata caaactaaag aattacaaaa acaaattaca
     2161 aaaattcaaa attttcgggt ttattacagg gacagcagag atccagtttg gactagtcgt
     2221 gaggctccgg tgcccgtcag tgggcagagc gcacatcgcc cacagtcccc gagaagttgg
     2281 ggggaggggt cggcaattga accggtgcct agagaaggtg gcgcggggta aactgggaaa
     2341 gtgatgtcgt gtactggctc cgcctttttc ccgagggtgg gggagaaccg tatataagtg
     2401 cagtagtcgc cgtgaacgtt ctttttcgca acgggtttgc cgccagaaca caggtaagtg
     2461 ccgtgtgtgg ttcccgcggg cctggcctct ttacgggtta tggcccttgc gtgccttgaa
     2521 ttacttccac ctggctgcag tacgtgattc ttgatcccga gcttcgggtt ggaagtgggt
     2581 gggagagttc gaggccttgc gcttaaggag ccccttcgcc tcgtgcttga gttgaggcct
     2641 ggcctgggcg ctggggccgc cgcgtgcgaa tctggtggca ccttcgcgcc tgtctcgctg
     2701 ctttcgataa gtctctagcc atttaaaatt tttgatgacc tgctgcgacg ctttttttct
     2761 ggcaagatag tcttgtaaat gcgggccaag atctgcacac tggtatttcg gtttttgggg
     2821 ccgcgggcgg cgacggggcc cgtgcgtccc agcgcacatg ttcggcgagg cggggcctgc
     2881 gagcgcggcc accgagaatc ggacgggggt agtctcaagc tggccggcct gctctggtgc
     2941 ctggcctcgc gccgccgtgt atcgccccgc cctgggcggc aaggctggcc cggtcggcac
     3001 cagttgcgtg agcggaaaga tggccgcttc ccggccctgc tgcagggagc tcaaaatgga
     3061 ggacgcggcg ctcgggagag cgggcgggtg agtcacccac acaaaggaaa agggcctttc
     3121 cgtcctcagc cgtcgcttca tgtgactcca cggagtaccg ggcgccgtcc aggcacctcg
     3181 attagttctc gagcttttgg agtacgtcgt ctttaggttg gggggagggg ttttatgcga
     3241 tggagtttcc ccacactgag tgggtggaga ctgaagttag gccagcttgg cacttgatgt
     3301 aattctcctt ggaatttgcc ctttttgagt ttggatcttg gttcattctc aagcctcaga
     3361 cagtggttca aagttttttt cttccatttc aggtgtcgtg aagcggccct gcagatatca
     3421 acaagtttgt acaaaaaagt tggcaccatg ccccctgggg tggactgccc catggaattc
     3481 tggaccaagg aggagaatca gagcgttgtg gttgacttcc tgctgcccac aggggtctac
     3541 ctgaacttcc ctgtgtcccg caatgccaac ctcagcacca tcaagcagct gctgtggcac
     3601 cgcgcccagt atgagccgct cttccacatg ctcagtggcc ccgaggccta tgtgttcacc
     3661 tgcatcaacc agacagcgga gcagcaagag ctggaggacg agcaacggcg tctgtgtgac
     3721 gtgcagccct tcctgcccgt cctgcgcctg gtggcccgtg agggcgaccg cgtgaagaag
     3781 ctcatcaact cacagatcag cctcctcatc ggcaaaggcc tccacgagtt tgactccttg
     3841 tgcgacccag aagtgaacga ctttcgcgcc aagatgtgcc aattctgcga ggaggcggcc
     3901 gcccgccggc agcagctggg ctgggaggcc tggctgcagt acagtttccc cctgcagctg
     3961 gagccctcgg ctcaaacctg ggggcctggt accctgcggc tcccgaaccg ggcccttctg
     4021 gtcaacgtta agtttgaggg cagcgaggag agcttcacct tccaggtgtc caccaaggac
     4081 gtgccgctgg cgctgatggc ctgtgccctg cggaagaagg ccacagtgtt ccggcagccg
     4141 ctggtggagc agccggaaga ctacacgctg caggtgaacg gcaggcatga gtacctgtat
     4201 ggcagctacc cgctctgcca gttccagtac atctgcagct gcctgcacag tgggttgacc
     4261 cctcacctga ccatggtcca ttcctcctcc atcctcgcca tgcgggatga gcagagcaac
     4321 cctgcccccc aggtccagaa accgcgtgcc aaaccacctc ccattcctgc gaagaagcct
     4381 tcctctgtgt ccctgtggtc cctggagcag ccgttccgca tcgagctcat ccagggcagc
     4441 aaagtgaacg ccgacgagcg gatgaagctg gtggtgcagg ccgggctttt ccacggcaac
     4501 gagatgctgt gcaagacggt gtccagctcg gaggtgagcg tgtgctcgga gcccgtgtgg
     4561 aagcagcggc tggagttcga catcaacatc tgcgacctgc cccgcatggc ccgtctctgc
     4621 tttgcgctgt acgccgtgat cgagaaagcc aagaaggctc gctccaccaa gaagaagtcc
     4681 aagaaggcgg accgccccat tgcctgggcc aacctcatgc tgtttgacta caaggaccag
     4741 cttaagaccg gggaacgctg cctctacatg tggccctccg tcccagatga gaagggcgag
     4801 ctgctgaacc ccacgggcac tgtgcgcagt aaccccaaca cggatagcgc cgctgccctg
     4861 ctcatctgcc tgcccgaggt ggccccgcac cccgtgtact accccgccct ggagaagatc
     4921 ttggagctgg ggcgacacag cgagtgtgtg catgtcaccg aggaggagca gctgcagctg
     4981 cgggaaatcc tggagcggcg ggggtctggg gagctgtatg agcacgagaa ggacctggtg
     5041 tggaagctgc ggcatgaagt ccaggagcac ttcccggagg cgctagcccg gctgctgctg
     5101 gtcaccaagt ggaacaagca tgaggatgtg gcccagatgc tctacctgct gtgctcctgg
     5161 ccggagctgc ccgtcctgag cgccctggag ctgctagact tcagcttccc cgattgccac
     5221 gtaggctcct tcgccatcaa gtcgctgcgg aaactgacgg acgatgagct gttccagtac
     5281 ctgctgcagc tggtgcaggt gctcaagtac gagtcctacc tggactgcga gctgaccaaa
     5341 ttcctgctgg accgggccct ggccaaccgc aagatcggcc acttcctttt ctggcacctc
     5401 cgctccgaga tgcacgtgcc gtcggtggcc ctgcgcttcg gcctcatcct ggaggcctac
     5461 tgcaggggca gcacccacca catgaaggtg ctgatgaagc agggggaagc actgagcaaa
     5521 ctgaaggccc tgaatgactt cgtcaagctg agctctcaga agacccccaa gccccagacc
     5581 aaggagctga tgcacttgtg catgcggcag gaggcctacc tagaggccct ctcccacctg
     5641 cagtccccac tcgaccccag caccctgctg gctgaagtct gcgtggagca gtgcaccttc
     5701 atggactcca agatgaagcc cctgtggatc atgtacagca acgaggaggc aggcagcggc
     5761 ggcagcgtgg gcatcatctt taagaacggg gatgacctcc ggcaggacat gctgaccctg
     5821 cagatgatcc agctcatgga cgtcctgtgg aagcaggagg ggctggacct gaggatgacc
     5881 ccctatggct gcctccccac cggggaccgc acaggcctca ttgaggtggt actccgttca
     5941 gacaccatcg ccaacatcca actcaacaag agcaacatgg cagccacagc cgccttcaac
     6001 aaggatgccc tgctcaactg gctgaagtcc aagaacccgg gggaggccct ggatcgagcc
     6061 attgaggagt tcaccctctc ctgtgctggc tattgtgtgg ccacatatgt gctgggcatt
     6121 ggcgatcggc acagcgacaa catcatgatc cgagagagtg ggcagctgtt ccacattgat
     6181 tttggccact ttctggggaa tttcaagacc aagtttggaa tcaaccgcga gcgtgtccca
     6241 ttcatcctca cctacgactt tgtccatgtg attcagcagg ggaagactaa taatagtgag
     6301 aaatttgaac ggttccgggg ctactgtgaa agggcctaca ccatcctgcg gcgccacggg
     6361 cttctcttcc tccacctctt tgccctgatg cgggcggcag gcctgcctga gctcagctgc
     6421 tccaaagaca tccagtatct caaggactcc ctggcactgg ggaaaacaga ggaggaggca
     6481 ctgaagcact tccgagtgaa gtttaacgaa gccctccgtg agagctggaa aaccaaagtg
     6541 aactggctgg cccacaacgt gtccaaagac aacaggcagt tgccaacttt cttgtacaaa
     6601 gtggtgatat ccaattaacc ctcactaaag ggttagaatg tatatagagt tagatcccta
     6661 tagtgagtcg tattaccacc caacttttct atacaaagtg gttgatatcc agcacagtgg
     6721 cggccgctcg agtctagagg gcccgcggtt cgaaggtaag cctatcccta accctctcct
     6781 cggtctcgat tctacgcgta ccggttagta atgagatccc tccccccccc ctaacgttac
     6841 tggccgaagc cgcttggaat aaggccggtg tgcgtttgtc tatatgttat tttccaccat
     6901 attgccgtct tttggcaatg tgagggcccg gaaacctggc cctgtcttct tgacgagcat
     6961 tcctaggggt ctttcccctc tcgccaaagg aatgcaaggt ctgttgaatg tcgtgaagga
     7021 agcagttcct ctggaagctt cttgaagaca aacaacgtct gtagcgaccc tttgcaggca
     7081 gcggaacccc ccacctggcg acaggtgcct ctgcggccaa aagccacgtg tataagatac
     7141 acctgcaaag gcggcacaac cccagtgcca cgttgtgagt tggatagttg tggaaagagt
     7201 caaatggctc tcctcaagcg tattcaacaa ggggctgaag gatgcccaga aggtacccca
     7261 ttgtatggga tctgatctgg ggcctcggtg cacatgcttt acatgtgttt agtcgaggtt
     7321 aaaaaaacgt ctaggccccc cgaaccacgg ggacgtggtt ttcctttgaa aaacacgatg
     7381 ataatatggc cacacatatg accgagtaca agcccacggt gcgcctcgcc acccgcgacg
     7441 acgtccccag ggccgtacgc accctcgccg ccgcgttcgc cgactacccc gccacgcgcc
     7501 acaccgtcga tccggaccgc cacatcgagc gggtcaccga gctgcaagaa ctcttcctca
     7561 cgcgcgtcgg gctcgacatc ggcaaggtgt gggtcgcgga cgacggcgcc gcggtggcgg
     7621 tctggaccac gccggagagc gtcgaagcgg gggcggtgtt cgccgagatc ggcccgcgca
     7681 tggccgagtt gagcggttcc cggctggccg cgcagcaaca gatggaaggc ctcctggcgc
     7741 cgcaccggcc caaggagccc gcgtggttcc tggccaccgt cggcgtctcg cccgaccacc
     7801 agggcaaggg tctgggcagc gccgtcgtgc tccccggagt ggaggcggcc gagcgcgccg
     7861 gggtgcccgc cttcctggag acctccgcgc cccgcaacct ccccttctac gagcggctcg
     7921 gcttcaccgt caccgccgac gtcgaggtgc ccgaaggacc gcgcacctgg tgcatgaccc
     7981 gcaagcccgg tgcctaaatc gatagatcct aatcaacctc tggattacaa aatttgtgaa
     8041 agattgactg gtattcttaa ctatgttgct ccttttacgc tatgtggata cgctgcttta
     8101 atgcctttgt atcatgctat tgcttcccgt atggctttca ttttctcctc cttgtataaa
     8161 tcctggttgc tgtctcttta tgaggagttg tggcccgttg tcaggcaacg tggcgtggtg
     8221 tgcactgtgt ttgctgacgc aacccccact ggttggggca ttgccaccac ctgtcagctc
     8281 ctttccggga ctttcgcttt ccccctccct attgccacgg cggaactcat cgccgcctgc
     8341 cttgcccgct gctggacagg ggctcggctg ttgggcactg acaattccgt ggtgttgtcg
     8401 gggaaatcat cgtcctttcc ttggctgctc gcctgtgttg ccacctggat tctgcgcggg
     8461 acgtccttct gctacgtccc ttcggccctc aatccagcgg accttccttc ccgcggcctg
     8521 ctgccggctc tgcggcctct tccgcgtctt cgccttcgcc ctcagacgag tcggatctcc
     8581 ctttgggccg cctccccgcc tgagatcctt taagaccaat gacttacaag gcagctgtag
     8641 atcttagcca ctttttaaaa gaaaaggggg gactggaagg gctaattcac tcccaacgaa
     8701 gacaagatct gctttttgct tgtactgggt ctctctggtt agaccagatc tgagcctggg
     8761 agctctctgg ctaactaggg aacccactgc ttaagcctca ataaagcttg ccttgagtgc
     8821 ttcaagtagt gtgtgcccgt ctgttgtgtg actctggtaa ctagagatcc ctcagaccct
     8881 tttagtcagt gtggaaaatc tctagcagta gtagttcatg tcatcttatt attcagtatt
     8941 tataacttgc aaagaaatga atatcagaga gtgagaggcc cgggttaatt aaggaaaggg
     9001 ctagatcatt cttgaagacg aaagggcctc gtgatacgcc tatttttata ggttaatgtc
     9061 atgataataa tggtttctta gacgtcaggt ggcacttttc ggggaaatgt gcgcggaacc
     9121 cctatttgtt tatttttcta aatacattca aatatgtatc cgctcatgag acaataaccc
     9181 tgataaatgc ttcaataata ttgaaaaagg aagagtatga gtattcaaca tttccgtgtc
     9241 gcccttattc ccttttttgc ggcattttgc cttcctgttt ttgctcaccc agaaacgctg
     9301 gtgaaagtaa aagatgctga agatcagttg ggtgcacgag tgggttacat cgaactggat
     9361 ctcaacagcg gtaagatcct tgagagtttt cgccccgaag aacgttttcc aatgatgagc
     9421 acttttaaag ttctgctatg tggcgcggta ttatcccgtg ttgacgccgg gcaagagcaa
     9481 ctcggtcgcc gcatacacta ttctcagaat gacttggttg agtactcacc agtcacagaa
     9541 aagcatctta cggatggcat gacagtaaga gaattatgca gtgctgccat aaccatgagt
     9601 gataacactg cggccaactt acttctgaca acgatcggag gaccgaagga gctaaccgct
     9661 tttttgcaca acatggggga tcatgtaact cgccttgatc gttgggaacc ggagctgaat
     9721 gaagccatac caaacgacga gcgtgacacc acgatgcctg tagcaatggc aacaacgttg
     9781 cgcaaactat taactggcga actacttact ctagcttccc ggcaacaatt aatagactgg
     9841 atggaggcgg ataaagttgc aggaccactt ctgcgctcgg cccttccggc tggctggttt
     9901 attgctgata aatctggagc cggtgagcgt gggtctcgcg gtatcattgc agcactgggg
     9961 ccagatggta agccctcccg tatcgtagtt atctacacga cggggagtca ggcaactatg
    10021 gatgaacgaa atagacagat cgctgagata ggtgcctcac tgattaagca ttggtaactg
    10081 tcagaccaag tttactcata tatactttag attgatttaa aacttcattt ttaatttaaa
    10141 aggatctagg tgaagatcct ttttgataat ctcatgacca aaatccctta acgtgagttt
    10201 tcgttccact gagcgtcaga ccccgtagaa aagatcaaag gatcttcttg agatcctttt
    10261 tttctgcgcg taatctgctg cttgcaaaca aaaaaaccac cgctaccagc ggtggtttgt
    10321 ttgccggatc aagagctacc aactcttttt ccgaaggtaa ctggcttcag cagagcgcag
    10381 ataccaaata ctgttcttct agtgtagccg tagttaggcc accacttcaa gaactctgta
    10441 gcaccgccta catacctcgc tctgctaatc ctgttaccag tggctgctgc cagtggcgat
    10501 aagtcgtgtc ttaccgggtt ggactcaaga cgatagttac cggataaggc gcagcggtcg
    10561 ggctgaacgg ggggttcgtg cacacagccc agcttggagc gaacgaccta caccgaactg
    10621 agatacctac agcgtgagct atgagaaagc gccacgcttc ccgaagggag aaaggcggac
    10681 aggtatccgg taagcggcag ggtcggaaca ggagagcgca cgagggagct tccaggggga
    10741 aacgcctggt atctttatag tcctgtcggg tttcgccacc tctgacttga gcgtcgattt
    10801 ttgtgatgct cgtcaggggg gcggagccta tggaaaaacg ccagcaacgc ggccttttta
    10861 cggttcctgg ccttttgctg gccttttgct cacatgttct ttcctgcgtt atcccctgat
    10921 tctgtggata accgtattac cgcctttgag tgagctgata ccgctcgccg cagccgaacg
    10981 accgagcgca gcgagtcagt gagcgaggaa gcggaagagc gcccaatacg caaaccgcct
    11041 ctccccgcgc gttggccgat tcattaatgc agcaagctca tggctgacta atttttttta
    11101 tttatgcaga ggccgaggcc gcctcggcct ctgagctatt ccagaagtag tgaggaggct
    11161 tttttggagg cctaggcttt tgcaaaaagc tccccgtggc acgacaggtt tcccgactgg
    11221 aaagcgggca gtgagcgcaa cgcaattaat gtgagttagc tcactcatta ggcaccccag
    11281 gctttacact ttatgcttcc ggctcgtatg ttgtgtggaa ttgtgagcgg ataacaattt
    11341 cacacaggaa acagctatga catgattacg aatttcacaa ataaagcatt tttttcactg
    11401 cattctagtt gtggtttgtc caaactcatc aatgtatctt atcatgtctg gatcaactgg
    11461 ataactcaag ctaaccaaaa tcatcccaaa cttcccaccc cataccctat taccactgcc
    11521 aattacctgt ggtttcattt actctaaacc tgtgattcct ctgaattatt ttcattttaa
    11581 agaaattgta tttgttaaat atgtactaca aacttagtag t
//
