>Addgene plasmid #116564 | pHAGE-PIK3CD-C416R | depositor partial sequence | sequence record 219439 | insert
ATGCCCCCTGGGGTGGACTGCCCCATGGAATTCTGGACCAAGGAGGAGAATCAGAGCGTTGTGGTTGACT
TCCTGCTGCCCACAGGGGTCTACCTGAACTTCCCTGTGTCCCGCAATGCCAACCTCAGCACCATCAAGCA
GCTGCTGTGGCACCGCGCCCAGTATGAGCCGCTCTTCCACATGCTCAGTGGCCCCGAGGCCTATGTGTTC
ACCTGCATCAACCAGACAGCGGAGCAGCAAGAGCTGGAGGACGAGCAACGGCGTCTGTGTGACGTGCAGC
CCTTCCTGCCCGTCCTGCGCCTGGTGGCCCGTGAGGGCGACCGCGTGAAGAAGCTCATCAACTCACAGAT
CAGCCTCCTCATCGGCAAAGGCCTCCACGAGTTTGACTCCTTGTGCGACCCAGAAGTGAACGACTTTCGC
GCCAAGATGTGCCAATTCTGCGAGGAGGCGGCCGCCCGCCGGCAGCAGCTGGGCTGGGAGGCCTGGCTGC
AGTACAGTTTCCCCCTGCAGCTGGAGCCCTCGGCTCAAACCTGGGGGCCTGGTACCCTGCGGCTCCCGAA
CCGGGCCCTTCTGGTCAACGTTAAGTTTGAGGGCAGCGAGGAGAGCTTCACCTTCCAGGTGTCCACCAAG
GACGTGCCGCTGGCGCTGATGGCCTGTGCCCTGCGGAAGAAGGCCACAGTGTTCCGGCAGCCGCTGGTGG
AGCAGCCGGAAGACTACACGCTGCAGGTGAACGGCAGGCATGAGTACCTGTATGGCAGCTACCCGCTCTG
CCAGTTCCAGTACATCTGCAGCTGCCTGCACAGTGGGTTGACCCCTCACCTGACCATGGTCCATTCCTCC
TCCATCCTCGCCATGCGGGATGAGCAGAGCAACCCTGCCCCCCAGGTCCAGAAACCGCGTGCCAAACCAC
CTCCCATTCCTGCGAAGAAGCCTTCCTCTGTGTCCCTGTGGTCCCTGGAGCAGCCGTTCCGCATCGAGCT
CATCCAGGGCAGCAAAGTGAACGCCGACGAGCGGATGAAGCTGGTGGTGCAGGCCGGGCTTTTCCACGGC
AACGAGATGCTGTGCAAGACGGTGTCCAGCTCGGAGGTGAGCGTGTGCTCGGAGCCCGTGTGGAAGCAGC
GGCTGGAGTTCGACATCAACATCTGCGACCTGCCCCGCATGGCCCGTCTCTGCTTTGCGCTGTACGCCGT
GATCGAGAAAGCCAAGAAGGCTCGCTCCACCAAGAAGAAGTCCAAGAAGGCGGACCGCCCCATTGCCTGG
GCCAACCTCATGCTGTTTGACTACAAGGACCAGCTTAAGACCGGGGAACGCTGCCTCTACATGTGGCCCT
CCGTCCCAGATGAGAAGGGCGAGCTGCTGAACCCCACGGGCACTGTGCGCAGTAACCCCAACACGGATAG
CGCCGCTGCCCTGCTCATCTGCCTGCCCGAGGTGGCCCCGCACCCCGTGTACTACCCCGCCCTGGAGAAG
ATCTTGGAGCTGGGGCGACACAGCGAGTGTGTGCATGTCACCGAGGAGGAGCAGCTGCAGCTGCGGGAAA
TCCTGGAGCGGCGGGGGTCTGGGGAGCTGTATGAGCACGAGAAGGACCTGGTGTGGAAGCTGCGGCATGA
AGTCCAGGAGCACTTCCCGGAGGCGCTAGCCCGGCTGCTGCTGGTCACCAAGTGGAACAAGCATGAGGAT
GTGGCCCAGATGCTCTACCTGCTGTGCTCCTGGCCGGAGCTGCCCGTCCTGAGCGCCCTGGAGCTGCTAG
ACTTCAGCTTCCCCGATTGCCACGTAGGCTCCTTCGCCATCAAGTCGCTGCGGAAACTGACGGACGATGA
GCTGTTCCAGTACCTGCTGCAGCTGGTGCAGGTGCTCAAGTACGAGTCCTACCTGGACTGCGAGCTGACC
AAATTCCTGCTGGACCGGGCCCTGGCCAACCGCAAGATCGGCCACTTCCTTTTCTGGCACCTCCGCTCCG
AGATGCACGTGCCGTCGGTGGCCCTGCGCTTCGGCCTCATCCTGGAGGCCTACTGCAGGGGCAGCACCCA
CCACATGAAGGTGCTGATGAAGCAGGGGGAAGCACTGAGCAAACTGAAGGCCCTGAATGACTTCGTCAAG
CTGAGCTCTCAGAAGACCCCCAAGCCCCAGACCAAGGAGCTGATGCACTTGTGCATGCGGCAGGAGGCCT
ACCTAGAGGCCCTCTCCCACCTGCAGTCCCCACTCGACCCCAGCACCCTGCTGGCTGAAGTCTGCGTGGA
GCAGTGCACCTTCATGGACTCCAAGATGAAGCCCCTGTGGATCATGTACAGCAACGAGGAGGCAGGCAGC
GGCGGCAGCGTGGGCATCATCTTTAAGAACGGGGATGACCTCCGGCAGGACATGCTGACCCTGCAGATGA
TCCAGCTCATGGACGTCCTGTGGAAGCAGGAGGGGCTGGACCTGAGGATGACCCCCTATGGCTGCCTCCC
CACCGGGGACCGCACAGGCCTCATTGAGGTGGTACTCCGTTCAGACACCATCGCCAACATCCAACTCAAC
AAGAGCAACATGGCAGCCACAGCCGCCTTCAACAAGGATGCCCTGCTCAACTGGCTGAAGTCCAAGAACC
CGGGGGAGGCCCTGGATCGAGCCATTGAGGAGTTCACCCTCTCCTGTGCTGGCTATTGTGTGGCCACATA
TGTGCTGGGCATTGGCGATCGGCACAGCGACAACATCATGATCCGAGAGAGTGGGCAGCTGTTCCACATT
GATTTTGGCCACTTTCTGGGGAATTTCAAGACCAAGTTTGGAATCAACCGCGAGCGTGTCCCATTCATCC
TCACCTACGACTTTGTCCATGTGATTCAGCAGGGGAAGACTAATAATAGTGAGAAATTTGAACGGTTCCG
GGGCTACTGTGAAAGGGCCTACACCATCCTGCGGCGCCACGGGCTTCTCTTCCTCCACCTCTTTGCCCTG
ATGCGGGCGGCAGGCCTGCCTGAGCTCAGCTGCTCCAAAGACATCCAGTATCTCAAGGACTCCCTGGCAC
TGGGGAAAACAGAGGAGGAGGCACTGAAGCACTTCCGAGTGAAGTTTAACGAAGCCCTCCGTGAGAGCTG
GAAAACCAAAGTGAACTGGCTGGCCCACAACGTGTCCAAAGACAACAGGCAG
